Addgene plasmid #186469: pET15b MOSPD2 [282-490]
Purpose: Expression of human MOSPD2 (MSP domain from residue 282 to 490), fused to a 6HIS tag, in bacteria
Depositing lab: Catherine Tomasetto. Depositing organization: Institut de Genetique et de Biologie Moleculaire et Cellulaire (IGBMC). Publication: Identification of MOSPD2, a novel scaffold for endoplasmic reticulum membrane contact sites. Di Mattia T, Wilhelm LP, Ikhlef S, Wendling C, Spehner D, Nomine Y, Giordano F, Mathelin C, Drin G, Tomasetto C, Alpy F. EMBO Rep. 2018 Jul;19(7). pii: embr.201745453. doi: 10.15252/embr.201745453. Epub 2018 Jun 1. PubMed 29858488.
Backbone
  Vector backbone: pET-15b
  Backbone manufacturer: Novagen (EMD Millipore)
  Backbone size w/o insert (bp): 5708
  Total vector size (bp): 6291
  Vector type: Bacterial Expression
Growth in bacteria
  Bacterial resistance: Ampicillin, 100 μg/mL
  Growth temperature: 37°C
  Growth strain: DH5alpha
  Copy number: High Copy
Gene/Insert
  Gene/Insert name: MOSPD2 motile sperm domain containing 2
  Species: H. sapiens (human)
  Insert size (bp): 627
  Mutation: MSP domain [282-490]
  GenBank ID: NM_152581
  Entrez Gene: MOSPD2
  Tag / fusion protein: 6HIS (C terminal on insert)
Terms and licenses: Academic/Nonprofit Terms; Industry Terms: Not Available to Industry
How to cite: pET15b MOSPD2 [282-490] was a gift from Catherine Tomasetto (Addgene plasmid # 186469 ; http://n2t.net/addgene:186469 ; RRID:Addgene_186469)
