[The description below was written by a language model from this plasmid's Addgene catalogue record and pLannotate feature annotations shown in this document.]
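Description:
pET15b MOSPD2 [282-490] is a bacterial expression plasmid built on the Novagen pET-15b backbone for producing a fragment of human MOSPD2 (motile sperm domain containing 2) in E. coli. The 627 bp insert encodes residues 282 to 490, which the record describes as the MSP domain, fused to a 6xHis tag at the C terminus of the insert. The plasmid is about 6.3 kb. It replicates from a ColE1/pBR322-type origin accompanied by the bom region and the rop gene, and it is selected with ampicillin through the β-lactamase gene and its own promoter. The catalogue lists it as high copy, although rop is normally associated with lower copy number. Several short tetracycline-resistance fragments and a tet promoter are annotated, but these are non-functional remnants of the pBR322 ancestry of the backbone.

Expression follows the standard pET arrangement. A T7 promoter is followed directly by a lac operator, then the strong ribosome binding site from phage T7 gene 10, the MOSPD2 coding fragment, and a T7 terminator. The plasmid also carries lacI under its own promoter, so the lac repressor holds transcription off until IPTG is added. Expression requires a host that supplies T7 RNA polymerase. The short annotation immediately after the MOSPD2 fragment, labelled as part of a composite 6xHis-containing tag, most likely corresponds to the C-terminal His tag, and the small "SET1" fragment before the terminator is probably residual vector sequence rather than a functional fusion partner. MOSPD2 is an endoplasmic reticulum-anchored receptor that mediates interorganelle contacts by binding FFAT motifs in partner proteins. The construct therefore suits production and affinity purification of the recombinant MSP domain, for example for in vitro binding or other biochemical studies.
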