Features (pLannotate 1.2.2; 20 found; start..end, strand, type, name):
    583..1171    +  rep_origin     ori: high-copy-number ColE1/pMB1/pBR322/pUC origin of replication
   1357..1496    -  misc_feature   bom: basis of mobility region from pBR322
   1598..1789    -  CDS            rop: Rop protein, which maintains plasmids at low copy number; rop
   1806..2186    +  CDS            YPB1_ECOLX: Protein predicted: Swiss-Prot protein existence level 4. From Escherichia coli.
   2428..3052    -  CDS            TcR (fragment): tetracycline efflux protein; tet; confers resistance to tetracycline
   3067..3088    -  protein_bind   CAP binding site: CAP binding activates transcription in the presence of cAMP. E. coli catabolite activator protein
   3101..4182    -  CDS            lacI: lac repressor; lacI; The lac repressor binds to the lac operator to inhibit transcription in E. coli. This inhibition can be relieved by adding lactose or isopropyl-β-D-thiogalactopyranoside (IPTG).
   4183..4260    -  promoter       lacI promoter: lacI
   4268..4547    -  CDS            TcR (fragment): tetracycline efflux protein; tet; confers resistance to tetracycline
   4569..4587    +  promoter       T7 promoter: promoter for bacteriophage T7 RNA polymerase
   4588..4612    +  protein_bind   lac operator: The lac repressor binds to the lac operator to inhibit transcription in E. coli. This inhibition can be relieved by adding lactose or isopropyl-β-D-thiogalactopyranoside (IPTG). lac repressor encoded by lacI
   4627..4649    +  RBS            RBS: efficient ribosome binding site from bacteriophage T7 gene 10 (Olins and Rangwala, 1989)
   4659..5285    +  CDS            MOSPD2 (fragment): MSPD2_HUMAN - Experimental evidence at protein level: Swiss-Prot protein existence level 1. Endoplasmic reticulum-anchored receptor which modulates interorganelle contacts by interacting with other organelle-bound proteins via their FFAT motif (PubMed:29858488). Might have a more important role in endoplasmic reticulum and endosomes contacts (PubMed:29858488). Promotes migration of primary monocytes and neutrophils, in response to various chemokines (PubMed:28137892). From Homo sapiens (Human).
   5286..5302    +  CDS            capTEV™ (fragment): composite tag for in vivo biotinylation, TEV protease cleavage, and 6xHis tagging
   5314..5363    +  CDS            SET1 (fragment): solubility-enhancement tag derived from T7 phage gene 10B
   5371..5418    +  terminator     T7 terminator: transcription terminator for bacteriophage T7 RNA polymerase
   5441..5545    -  CDS            TcR (fragment): tetracycline efflux protein; tet; confers resistance to tetracycline
   5593..5621    -  promoter       tet promoter: E. coli promoter for tetracycline efflux protein gene
   5734..5838    +  promoter       AmpR promoter: bla
   5839..412     +  CDS            AmpR (across the origin): β-lactamase; bla; confers resistance to ampicillin, carbenicillin, and related antibiotics
>Addgene plasmid #186469 | pET15b MOSPD2 [282-490] | addgene full sequence | sequence record 367333 | Addgene NGS Result
GCACAACATGGGGGATCATGTAACTCGCCTTGATCGTTGGGAACCGGAGCTGAATGAAGCCATACCAAAC
GACGAGCGTGACACCACGATGCCTGCAGCAATGGCAACAACGTTGCGCAAACTATTAACTGGCGAACTAC
TTACTCTAGCTTCCCGGCAACAATTAATAGACTGGATGGAGGCGGATAAAGTTGCAGGACCACTTCTGCG
CTCGGCCCTTCCGGCTGGCTGGTTTATTGCTGATAAATCTGGAGCCGGTGAGCGTGGGTCTCGCGGTATC
ATTGCAGCACTGGGGCCAGATGGTAAGCCCTCCCGTATCGTAGTTATCTACACGACGGGGAGTCAGGCAA
CTATGGATGAACGAAATAGACAGATCGCTGAGATAGGTGCCTCACTGATTAAGCATTGGTAACTGTCAGA
CCAAGTTTACTCATATATACTTTAGATTGATTTAAAACTTCATTTTTAATTTAAAAGGATCTAGGTGAAG
ATCCTTTTTGATAATCTCATGACCAAAATCCCTTAACGTGAGTTTTCGTTCCACTGAGCGTCAGACCCCG
TAGAAAAGATCAAAGGATCTTCTTGAGATCCTTTTTTTCTGCGCGTAATCTGCTGCTTGCAAACAAAAAA
ACCACCGCTACCAGCGGTGGTTTGTTTGCCGGATCAAGAGCTACCAACTCTTTTTCCGAAGGTAACTGGC
TTCAGCAGAGCGCAGATACCAAATACTGTCCTTCTAGTGTAGCCGTAGTTAGGCCACCACTTCAAGAACT
CTGTAGCACCGCCTACATACCTCGCTCTGCTAATCCTGTTACCAGTGGCTGCTGCCAGTGGCGATAAGTC
GTGTCTTACCGGGTTGGACTCAAGACGATAGTTACCGGATAAGGCGCAGCGGTCGGGCTGAACGGGGGGT
TCGTGCACACAGCCCAGCTTGGAGCGAACGACCTACACCGAACTGAGATACCTACAGCGTGAGCTATGAG
AAAGCGCCACGCTTCCCGAAGGGAGAAAGGCGGACAGGTATCCGGTAAGCGGCAGGGTCGGAACAGGAGA
GCGCACGAGGGAGCTTCCAGGGGGAAACGCCTGGTATCTTTATAGTCCTGTCGGGTTTCGCCACCTCTGA
CTTGAGCGTCGATTTTTGTGATGCTCGTCAGGGGGGCGGAGCCTATGGAAAAACGCCAGCAACGCGGCCT
TTTTACGGTTCCTGGCCTTTTGCTGGCCTTTTGCTCACATGTTCTTTCCTGCGTTATCCCCTGATTCTGT
GGATAACCGTATTACCGCCTTTGAGTGAGCTGATACCGCTCGCCGCAGCCGAACGACCGAGCGCAGCGAG
TCAGTGAGCGAGGAAGCGGAAGAGCGCCTGATGCGGTATTTTCTCCTTACGCATCTGTGCGGTATTTCAC
ACCGCAATGGTGCACTCTCAGTACAATCTGCTCTGATGCCGCATAGTTAAGCCAGTATACACTCCGCTAT
CGCTACGTGACTGGGTCATGGCTGCGCCCCGACACCCGCCAACACCCGCTGACGCGCCCTGACGGGCTTG
TCTGCTCCCGGCATCCGCTTACAGACAAGCTGTGACCGTCTCCGGGAGCTGCATGTGTCAGAGGTTTTCA
CCGTCATCACCGAAACGCGCGAGGCAGCTGCGGTAAAGCTCATCAGCGTGGTCGTGAAGCGATTCACAGA
TGTCTGCCTGTTCATCCGCGTCCAGCTCGTTGAGTTTCTCCAGAAGCGTTAATGTCTGGCTTCTGATAAA
GCGGGCCATGTTAAGGGCGGTTTTTTCCTGTTTGGTCACTGATGCCTCCGTGTAAGGGGGATTTCTGTTC
ATGGGGGTAATGATACCGATGAAACGAGAGAGGATGCTCACGATACGGGTTACTGATGATGAACATGCCC
GGTTACTGGAACGTTGTGAGGGTAAACAACTGGCGGTATGGATGCGGCGGGACCAGAGAAAAATCACTCA
GGGTCAATGCCAGCGCTTCGTTAATACAGATGTAGGTGTTCCACAGGGTAGCCAGCAGCATCCTGCGATG
CAGATCCGGAACATAATGGTGCAGGGCGCTGACTTCCGCGTTTCCAGACTTTACGAAACACGGAAACCGA
AGACCATTCATGTTGTTGCTCAGGTCGCAGACGTTTTGCAGCAGCAGTCGCTTCACGTTCGCTCGCGTAT
CGGTGATTCATTCTGCTAACCAGTAAGGCAACCCCGCCAGCCTAGCCGGGTCCTCAACGACAGGAGCACG
ATCATGCGCACCCGTGGCCAGGACCCAACGCTGCCCGAGATGCGCCGCGTGCGGCTGCTGGAGATGGCGG
ACGCGATGGATATGTTCTGCCAAGGGTTGGTTTGCGCATTCACAGTTCTCCGCAAGAATTGATTGGCTCC
AATTCTTGGAGTGGTGAATCCGTTAGCGAGGTGCCGCCGGCTTCCATTCAGGTCGAGGTGGCCCGGCTCC
ATGCACCGCGACGCAACGCGGGGAGGCAGACAAGGTATAGGGCGGCGCCTACAATCCATGCCAACCCGTT
CCATGTGCTCGCCGAGGCGGCATAAATCGCCGTGACGATCAGCGGTCCAATGATCGAAGTTAGGCTGGTA
AGAGCCGCGAGCGATCCTTGAAGCTGTCCCTGATGGTCGTCATCTACCTGCCTGGACAGCATGGCCTGCA
ACGCGGGCATCCCGATGCCGCCGGAAGCGAGAAGAATCATAATGGGGAAGGCCATCCAGCCTCGCGTCGC
GAACGCCAGCAAGACGTAGCCCAGCGCGTCGGCCGCCATGCCGGCGATAATGGCCTGCTTCTCGCCGAAA
CGTTTGGTGGCGGGACCAGTGACGAAGGCTTGAGCGAGGGCGTGCAAGATTCCGAATACCGCAAGCGACA
GGCCGATCATCGTCGCGCTCCAGCGAAAGCGGTCCTCGCCGAAAATGACCCAGAGCGCTGCCGGCACCTG
TCCTACGAGTTGCATGATAAAGAAGACAGTCATAAGTGCGGCGACGATAGTCATGCCCCGCGCCCACCGG
AAGGAGCTGACTGGGTTGAAGGCTCTCAAGGGCATCGGTCGAGATCCCGGTGCCTAATGAGTGAGCTAAC
TTACATTAATTGCGTTGCGCTCACTGCCCGCTTTCCAGTCGGGAAACTGTCGTGCCAGCTGCATTAATGA
ATCGGCCAACGCGCGGGGAGAGGCGGTTTGCGTATTGGGCGCCAGGGTGGTTTTTCTTTTCACCAGTGAG
ACGGGCAACAGCTGATTGCCCTTCACCGCCTGGCCCTGAGAGAGTTGCAGCAAGCGGTCCACGCTGGTTT
GCCCCAGCAGGCGAAAATCCTGTTTGATGGTGGTTAACGGCGGGATATAACATGAGCTGTCTTCGGTATC
GTCGTATCCCACTACCGAGATATCCGCACCAACGCGCAGCCCGGACTCGGTAATGGCGCGCATTGCGCCC
AGCGCCATCTGATCGTTGGCAACCAGCATCGCAGTGGGAACGATGCCCTCATTCAGCATTTGCATGGTTT
GTTGAAAACCGGACATGGCACTCCAGTCGCCTTCCCGTTCCGCTATCGGCTGAATTTGATTGCGAGTGAG
ATATTTATGCCAGCCAGCCAGACGCAGACGCGCCGAGACAGAACTTAATGGGCCCGCTAACAGCGCGATT
TGCTGGTGACCCAATGCGACCAGATGCTCCACGCCCAGTCGCGTACCGTCTTCATGGGAGAAAATAATAC
TGTTGATGGGTGTCTGGTCAGAGACATCAAGAAATAACGCCGGAACATTAGTGCAGGCAGCTTCCACAGC
AATGGCATCCTGGTCATCCAGCGGATAGTTAATGATCAGCCCACTGACGCGTTGCGCGAGAAGATTGTGC
ACCGCCGCTTTACAGGCTTCGACGCCGCTTCGTTCTACCATCGACACCACCACGCTGGCACCCAGTTGAT
CGGCGCGAGATTTAATCGCCGCGACAATTTGCGACGGCGCGTGCAGGGCCAGACTGGAGGTGGCAACGCC
AATCAGCAACGACTGTTTGCCCGCCAGTTGTTGTGCCACGCGGTTGGGAATGTAATTCAGCTCCGCCATC
GCCGCTTCCACTTTTTCCCGCGTTTTCGCAGAAACGTGGCTGGCCTGGTTCACCACGCGGGAAACGGTCT
GATAAGAGACACCGGCATACTCTGCGACATCGTATAACGTTACTGGTTTCACATTCACCACCCTGAATTG
ACTCTCTTCCGGGCGCTATCATGCCATACCGCGAAAGGTTTTGCGCCATTCGATGGTGTCCGGGATCTCG
ACGCTCTCCCTTATGCGACTCCTGCATTAGGAAGCAGCCCAGTAGTAGGTTGAGGCCGTTGAGCACCGCC
GCCGCAAGGAATGGTGCATGCAAGGAGATGGCGCCCAACAGTCCCCCGGCCACGGGGCCTGCCACCATAC
CCACGCCGAAACAAGCGCTCATGAGCCCGAAGTGGCGAGCCCGATCTTCCCCATCGGTGATGTCGGCGAT
ATAGGCGCCAGCAACCGCACCTGTGGCGCCGGTGATGCCGGCCACGATGCGTCCGGCGTAGAGGATCGAG
ATCTCGATCCCGCGAAATTAATACGACTCACTATAGGGGAATTGTGAGCGGATAACAATTCCCCTCTAGA
AATAATTTTGTTTAACTTTAAGAAGGAGATATACCATGATTTCTAATGAAGAACAAACACCTCTTCTTAA
AAAGATTAACCCAACCGAATCTACTTCCAAAGCAGAAGAAAATGAAAAAGTTGATTCAAAAGTGAAAGCT
TTCAAGAAACCATTGAGTGTATTTAAAGGCCCCTTACTACACATCAGCCCAGCAGAAGAACTGTACTTTG
GAAGTACAGAATCCGGAGAGAAGAAAACCTTAATAGTGTTGACAAATGTAACTAAAAATATAGTGGCATT
TAAGGTGAGAACAACAGCTCCAGAAAAATACAGAGTCAAGCCAAGCAATAGCAGCTGTGACCCGGGTGCA
TCAGTGGATATAGTTGTGTCTCCCCATGGGGGTTTAACAGTCTCTGCCCAAGACCGTTTTCTGATAATGG
CTGCAGAAATGGAACAGTCATCTGGCACAGGCCCAGCAGAATTAACTCAGTTTTGGAAAGAAGTTCCCAG
AAACAAAGTGATGGAACATAGGTTAAGATGCCATACTGTTGAAAGCAGTAAACCAAACACTCTTACGTTA
AAAGACAATGCTTTCAATATGTCAGATAAAACCAGTGAAGATATATGTCTACAACTCAGTCGTTTACTAG
AAAGCAATAGGAAGCTTGAAGACCAAGTTCAGCGTCATCATCATCATCATCACTGAAGATCCGGCTGCTA
ACAAAGCCCGAAAGGAAGCTGAGTTGGCTGCTGCCACCGCTGAGCAATAACTAGCATAACCCCTTGGGGC
CTCTAAACGGGTCTTGAGGGGTTTTTTGCTGAAAGGAGGAACTATATCCGGATATCCCGCAAGAGGCCCG
GCAGTACCGGCATAACCAAGCCTATGCCTACAGCATCCAGGGTGACGGTGCCGAGGATGACGATGAGCGC
ATTGTTAGATTTCATACACGGTGCCTGACTGCGTTAGCAATTTAACTGTGATAAACTACCGCATTAAAGC
TTATCGATGATAAGCTGTCAAACATGAGAATTCTTGAAGACGAAAGGGCCTCGTGATACGCCTATTTTTA
TAGGTTAATGTCATGATAATAATGGTTTCTTAGACGTCAGGTGGCACTTTTCGGGGAAATGTGCGCGGAA
CCCCTATTTGTTTATTTTTCTAAATACATTCAAATATGTATCCGCTCATGAGACAATAACCCTGATAAAT
GCTTCAATAATATTGAAAAAGGAAGAGTATGAGTATTCAACATTTCCGTGTCGCCCTTATTCCCTTTTTT
GCGGCATTTTGCCTTCCTGTTTTTGCTCACCCAGAAACGCTGGTGAAAGTAAAAGATGCTGAAGATCAGT
TGGGTGCACGAGTGGGTTACATCGAACTGGATCTCAACAGCGGTAAGATCCTTGAGAGTTTTCGCCCCGA
AGAACGTTTTCCAATGATGAGCACTTTTAAAGTTCTGCTATGTGGCGCGGTATTATCCCGTGTTGACGCC
GGGCAAGAGCAACTCGGTCGCCGCATACACTATTCTCAGAATGACTTGGTTGAGTACTCACCAGTCACAG
AAAAGCATCTTACGGATGGCATGACAGTAAGAGAATTATGCAGTGCTGCCATAACCATGAGTGATAACAC
TGCGGCCAACTTACTTCTGACAACGATCGGAGGACCGAAGGAGCTAACCGCTTTTTT
